>Addgene plasmid #216920 | pST39-Mega'-deltaFK | addgene full sequence | sequence record 446025 | Addgene NGS Result
AACGCCAGCAACGCGGCCTTTTTACGGTTCCTGGCCTTTTGCTGGCCTTTTGCTCACATGTTCTTTCCTG
CGTTATCCCCTGATTCTGTGGATAACCGTATTACCGCCTTTGAGTGAGCTGATACCGCTCGCCGCAGCCG
AACGACCGAGCGCAGCGAGTCAGTGAGCGAGGAAGCGGAAGAGCGCCTGATGCGGTATTTTCTCCTTACG
CATCTGTGCGGTATTTCACACCGCAATGGTGCACTCTCAGTACAATCTGCTCTGATGCCGCATAGTTAAG
CCAGTATACACTCCGCTATCGCTACGTGACTGGGTCATGGCTGCGCCCCGACACCCGCCAACACCCGCTG
ACGCGCCCTGACGGGCTTGTCTGCTCCCGGCATCCGCTTACAGACAAGCTGTGACCGTCTCCGGGAGCTG
CATGTGTCAGAGGTTTTCACCGTCATCACCGAAACGCGCGAGGCAGCTGCGGTAAAGCTCATCAGCGTGG
TCGTGAAGCGATTCACAGATGTCTGCCTGTTCATCCGCGTCCAGCTCGTTGAGTTTCTCCAGAAGCGTTA
ATGTCTGGCTTCTGATAAAGCGGGCCATGTTAAGGGCGGTTTTTTCCTGTTTGGTCACTGATGCCTCCGT
GTAAGGGGGATTTCTGTTCATGGGGTAATGATACCGATGAAACGAGAGAGGATGCTCACGATACGGGTTA
CTGATGATGAACATGCCCGGTTACTGGAACGTTGTGAGGGTAAACAACTGGCGGTATGGATGCGGCGGGA
CCAGAGAAAAATCACTCAGGGTCAATGCCAGCGCTTCGTTAATACAGATGTAGGTGTTGGCACCATGCAT
CGATCCCGCGAAATTAATACGACTCACTATAGGGAGACCACAACGGTTTCCCTCTAGAGATAGCTTAGCG
ATGTGAAAGAAGCTGGAGAAAACTTTCAAGAAAAAGTTTCTTCTTCAGACGATAAAGAGAAGTCAAAAAA
TAAGCGGAAAATAAAAGGCGTAAATCAGATTAAAAAAGCAACGGATATTAAAAGCTCTACTAAGATTAAA
AGTTCTAATGATATTAAATCATCTACAGATTTAAAAACAATGGGATCATAAGCGAAAGGAGAAATGAGAT
ATGTCTATTCAAAAAAGTACTAATAGTTCAAGTTTAGCAGAAGTCATTGACCGTATTTTAGATAAAGGAA
TTGTTATTGATGCTTTTGCAAGAGTTTCTGTTGTAGGAATTGAAATTTTAACGATTGAAGCGCGAGTGGT
TATTGCCAGTGTTGATACATGGTTACGCTATGCAGAAGCAGTAGGGCTTCTTCGTGACGACGTAGAAGAA
AACGGTCTTCCTGAACGTTCAAATTCAAGTGAAGGGCAGCCGCGTTTTAGTATTTAATATGAAGTGGTAT
GGAACCTTCCTTTTTTGAGGGTGGTTCCAGCTTTTAGATCTAACTATTGGAGGCTACTAAAAATGGAAAT
TAAAAAAATTATGCAAGCCGTGAACGACTTTTTCGGTGAACACGTAGCTCCTCCTCATAAAATTACCTCG
GTGGAAGCTACTGAAGATGAAGGTTGGAGAGTTATTGTTGAAGTCATTGAAGAACGAGAATATATGAAAA
AATACGCCAAAGATGAAATGCTCGGAACGTACGAGTGCTTTGTAAATAAAGAAAAAGAAGTCATTTCATT
CAAACGACTCGACGTCAGATATAGAAGCGCCATTGGCATTGAAGCATAAACGATAAGATGGCAGGAGGAA
CGTAAAAATGACCGTCTTAACAGACAAAAGGAAAAAAGGCAGTGGAGCTTTTATACAAGATGACGAGACA
AAAGAGGTTCTTTCAAGAGCGCTGAGCTATTTAAAATCCGGCTATTCCATTCATTTTACAGGTCCTGCCG
GCGGAGGCAAAACCTCTTTAGCGCGAGCGCTTGCTAAAAAGAGAAAGCGTCCTGTAATGCTGATGCACGG
GAATCACGAGCTCAACAACAAAGATTTAATTGGCGATTTTACGGGATACACGAGCAAAAAAGTAATCGAC
CAGTACGTTCGTTCTGTCTATAAAAAAGATGAACAGGTGAGTGAAAACTGGCAGGATGGCCGATTGCTTG
AAGCTGTAAAAAATGGCTATACGCTGATTTACGACGAATTTACTCGTTCTAAGCCTGCGACGAATAATAT
CTTTCTATCGATATTAGAAGAAGGCGTGCTGCCGCTGTATGGAGTAAAAATGACCGATCCTTTTGTGCGC
GTGCATCCCGATTTCCGCGTCATCTTCACAAGCAATCCAGCTGAGTATGCCGGCGTATATGATACGCAAG
ATGCGCTTCTCGACAGGTTAATTACCATGTTTATTGATTATAAAGACATCGACAGAGAGACAGCGATTTT
AACGGAGAAAACGGACGTAGAAGAAGATGAAGCGCGCACAATTGTAACGCTCGTAGCAAACGTGCGAAAC
CGCTCTGGAGACGAAAACAGCAGCGGACTTAGCCTGCGGGCTTCGCTTATGATCGCTACCCTTGCCACGC
AGCAAGACATTCCTATCGATGGAAGTGACGAAGATTTTCAAACGTTATGTATCGATATTTTGCATCATCC
GCTTACCAAATGTTTGGATGAAGAAAATGCAAAAAGCAAAGCCGAAAAAATCATTTTAGAAGAATGTAAG
AATATAGACACTGAAGAAAAGTAAAGGGAAGAGAAATAACGTGCTTCACAAATTAGTAACCGCACCCATT
AACCTTGTAGTGAAAATCGGCGAAAAAGTACAGGAAGAAGCTGATAAACAGCTATATGACCTTCCGACGA
TTCAGCAAAAGCTCATTCAGCTTCAAATGATGTTTGAGCTTGGTGAAATTCCAGAAGAAGCGTTTCAAGA
AAAAGAAGATGAATTGTTAATGAGGTACGAAATTGCGAAACGCAGAGAAATTGAACAATGGGAAGAGCTA
ACACAAAAAAGAAATGAGGAATCCTAGATGGGAGAATTACTGTATTTATACGGTTTAATTCCAACAAAAG
AAGCAGCAGCCATAGAGCCGTTTCCATCTTATAAGGGGTTTGACGGAGAACATTCACTGTACCCAATTGC
GTTTGATCAGGTGACGGCTGTAGTTTCTAAGCTGGATGCTGACACCTATTCAGAAAAAGTGATTCAAGAA
AAAATGGAGCAGGATATGAGCTGGCTGCAGGAAAAAGCATTTCATCATCACGAAACGGTAGCCGCTTTGT
ACGAAGAATTTACGATCATTCCATTAAAATTTTGCACCATTTATAAAGGTGAAGAAAGTCTGCAGGCAGC
TATTGAGATTAACAAAGAAAAGATAGAGAATTCACTGACGCTGCTTCAAGGAAATGAAGAGTGGAATGTG
AAAATTTACTGTGATGATACAGAGCTTAAAAAAGGAATCAGCGAAACGAATGAAAGCGTGAAAGCGAAAA
AACAAGAAATTAGTCACTTATCACCAGGAAGACAGTTTTTTGAAAAGAAAAAAATAGATCAGCTGATTGA
AAAAGAATTAGAGCTTCACAAAAACAAAGTGTGTGAAGAGATACATGACAAGCTAAAAGAATTATCGCTT
TATGACTCTGTTAAAAAGAATTGGAGCAAAGACGTAACTGGCGCAGCTGAACAGATGGCGTGGAACAGCG
TGTTTCTTCTCCCGTCTCTGCAGATTACTAAGTTCGTAAACGAAATAGAAGAGCTTCAGCAAAGGCTTGA
AAATAAAGGCTGGAAGTTTGAAGTGACGGGACCATGGCCGCCCTATCATTTCTCGAGCTTTGCGTAAAGT
GAGGAATTAACATTATGTCTCTTAAACAATCCATGGAGAATAAAGATATTGCTCTTATTGATATTTTAGA
TGTCATTTTAGATAAAGGAGTCGCCATTAAAGGAGACTTAATCATTTCCATAGCTGGCGTCGATTTAGTG
TATTTGGATTTGCGGGTGCTTATTTCTTCGGTTGAAACGCTTGTGCAAGCAAAAGAAGGAAATCACAAAC
CAATCACTTCTGAACAATTTGATAAACAAAAAGAAGAGCTGATGGACGCTACGGGCCAGCCTAGTAAGTG
GACGAACCCTCTAGGTTCGTGACCCTTGCGAGCAGTCGTATGCTTTCTCGAATTCCGAGCGGTTAAGCGT
GACAGGCGGTCAGTAGGAGGAACAGTATGGCAGTCGAACATAATATGCAGTCAAGTACGATTGTAGATGT
GCTCGAAAAGATTTTGGATAAAGGAGTCGTTATAGCGGGGGACATCACCGTAGGAATTGCAGATGTCGAG
CTATTAACGATAAAGATCCGCTTGATTGTGGCTTCGGTTGATAAGGCAAAAGAAATCGGCATGGACTGGT
GGGAAAATGATCCGTATCTCAGTTCAAAAGGAGCCAATAACAAAGCGCTCGAAGAAGAAAATAAAATGCT
GCATGAGCGGTTAAAAACGCTTGAAGAAAAAATAGAAACGAAACGTTAAAAACTGTACGCTACTTAAAAA
ATGGAGGGATTTACAATGGCAACTGAAACAAAATTAGATAACACACAGGCAGAAAACAAGGAAAATAAAA
ATGCGGAAAACGGTTCAAAAGAAAAGAACGGTTCAAAAGCAAGCAAAACAACAAGCAGCGGGCCAATCAA
ACGAGCGGTAGCAGGAGGCATCATCGGTGCAACGATTGGATATGTATCGACTCCTGAAAATCGAAAAAGT
CTCCTTGACCGCATTGATACAGACGAATTAAAAAGCAAAGCATCTGATTTAGGAACAAAGGTAAAAGAAA
AATCAAAAAGCAGCGTGGCCAGCCTGAAAACATCTGCGGGAAGCTTGTTTAAAAAAGATAAAGATAAATC
AAAAGATGATGAAGAAAACGTAAATTCTTCTAGTAGCGAAACAGAAGACGATAACGTTCAAGAGTACGAC
GAGTTAAAAGAAGAAAATCAAACTCTTCAAGATCGCTTATCACAGCTTGAAGAAAAAATGAACATGCTTG
TTGAGCTTAGCCTCAATAAAAATCAAGACGAAGAAGCGGAAGATACAGATTCCGACGAAGAAGAGAACGA
TGAGAACGATGAAAACGATGAAAACGAGCAGGACGATGAAAACGAAGAAGAAACATCTAAGCCACGTAAA
AAGGATAAAAAAGAAGCTGAGGAAGAAGAAAGTGAAAGTGACGAAGACAGCGAGGAAGAAGAGGAAGATT
CTCGCTCAAACAAAAAAAATAAAAAAGTAAAAACAGAAGAAGAAGACGAAGATGAAAGCGAAGAAGAAAA
AAAGGAAGCGAAACCAAAAAAGTCAACAGCTAAAAAATCAAAAAATACAAAAGCAAAGAAAAACACGGAC
GAAGAAGATGATGAAGCAACATCTCTTTCTAGTGAAGACGATACAACAGCCTAAGACGTAAAGGAGGAAA
GAAAGACATGAGTACAGGCCCTTCTTTTTCAACTAAAGACAATACGCTTGAATACTTTGTGAAAGCTTCT
AATAAACACGGCTTTTCACTTGATATTTCATTAAATGTAAACGGCGCTGTGATTTCCGGTACCATGATTT
CAGCAAAAGAATACTTTGATTACTTAAGCGAAACGTTTGAAGAAGGCAGTGAAGTGGCTCAGGCGCTAAG
CGAACAATTCTCTTTAGCAAGCGAAGCGAGCGAATCAAACGGAGAAGCAGAAGCCCATTTTATTCATTTG
AAAAATACAAAGATTTACTGTGGAGACAGTAAATCTACTCCTTCTAAAGGCAAAATCTTTTGGAGAGGGA
AAATAGCAGAAGTAGACGGGTTTTTCTTAGGAAAGATTTCTGATGCAAAATCAACGAGTAAAAAGAGTTC
ATAAAAAACGGCGGGGTGATTGCCCCGCCGTTTTTTAGTGATGTGATGAGATGTGCAGCTTCTTTTTTCG
ATACATGAGCGGAGTCATCTTCATTTCTTTTCGAAACTGATTAATAAAATAGCTTGTACTATTAAACCCT
ACTTGATAGGCGACTTCCGTCACATTTGCTTCTGCTTGCTGCAGTCCGGATTCGCGAACGCGTCTCGAGA
GATCCGGCTGCTAACAAAGCCCGAAAGGAAGCTGAGTTGGCTGCTGCCACCGCTGAGCAATAACTAGCAT
AACCCCTTGGGGCCTCTAAACGGGTCTTGAGGGGTTTTTTGCTGAAAGGAGGAACTATATCCGACTAGTA
GCCCGCCTAATGAGCGGGCTTTTTTTTAATTCCCCTATTTGTTTATTTTTCTAAATACATTCAAATATGT
ATCCGCTCATGAGACAATAACCCTGATAAATGCTTCAATAATATTGAAAAAGGAAGAGTATGAGTATTCA
ACATTTCCGTGTCGCCCTTATTCCCTTTTTTGCGGCATTTTGCCTTCCTGTTTTTGCTCACCCAGAAACG
CTCGTGAAAGTAAAAGACGCAGAGGACCAATTGGGGGCACGAGTGGGATACATAGAACTGGACTTGAATA
GCGGTAAAATCCTTGAGAGTTTTCGCCCTGAAGAGCGTTTTCCAATGATGAGCACTTTCAAAGTTCTGCT
ATGTGGAGCAGTATTATCCCGTGTAGATGCGGGGCAAGAGCAACTCGGACGACGAATACACTATTCGCAG
AATGACTTGGTTGAATACTCCCCAGTGACAGAAAAGCACCTTACGGACGGAATGACGGTAAGAGAATTAT
GTAGTGCCGCCATAACGATGAGTGATAACACTGCGGCGAACTTACTTCTGACAACCATCGGTGGACCGAA
GGAATTAACCGCTTTTTTGCACAATATGGGAGACCATGTAACTCGCCTTGACCGTTGGGAACCAGAACTG
AATGAAGCCATACCAAACGACGAGCGAGACACCACAATGCCTGCGGCAATGGCAACAACATTACGCAAAC
TATTAACTGGCGAACTACTTACTCTGGCTTCACGGCAACAATTAATAGACTGGCTTGAAGCGGATAAAGT
TGCAGGACCACTACTGCGTTCGGCACTTCCTGCTGGCTGGTTTATTGCTGATAAATCTGGGGCAGGAGAG
CGTGGTTCACGGGGTATCATTGCCGCACTTGGACCAGATGGTAAGCCTTCCCGTATCGTAGTTATCTACA
CGACGGGTAGTCAGGCAACTATGGACGAACGAAATAGACAGATTGCTGAAATAGGGGCTTCACTGATTAA
GCATTGGTAAACCGATACAATTAAAGGCTCCTTTTGGAGCCTTTTTTTTTGGACGGACCGGTAGAAAAGA
TCAAAGGATCTTCTTGAGATCCTTTTTTTCTGCGCGTAATCTGCTGCTTGCAAACAAAAAAACCACCGCT
ACCAGCGGTGGTTTGTTTGCCGGATCAAGAGCTACCAACTCTTTTTCCGAAGGTAACTGGCTTCAGCAGA
GCGCAGATACCAAATACTGTCCTTCTAGTGTAGCCGTAGTTAGGCCACCACTTCAAGAACTCTGTAGCAC
CGCCTACATACCTCGCTCTGCTAATCCTGTTACCAGTGGCTGCTGCCAGTGGCGATAAGTCGTGTCTTAC
CGGGTTGGACTCAAGACGATAGTTACCGGATAAGGCGCAGCGGTCGGGCTGAACGGGGGGTTCGTGCACA
CAGCCCAGCTTGGAGCGAACGACCTACACCGAACTGAGATACCTACAGCGTGAGCTATGAGAAAGCGCCA
CGCTTCCCGAAGGGAGAAAGGCGGACAGGTATCCGGTAAGCGGCAGGGTCGGAACAGGAGAGCGCACGAG
GGAGCTTCCAGGGGGAAACGCCTGGTATCTTTATAGTCCTGTCGGGTTTCGCCACCTCTGACTTGAGCGT
CGATTTTTGTGATGCTCGTCAGGGGGGCGGAGCCTATGGAAA
Features (pLannotate 1.2.2; 16 found; start..end, strand, type, name):
     48..181     +  rep_origin     RSF ori (fragment): Plasmids containing the RSF 1030 origin of replication can be propagated in E. coli cells that contain additional plasmids with compatible origins.
    186..325     -  misc_feature   bom: basis of mobility region from pBR322
    427..618     -  CDS            rop: Rop protein, which maintains plasmids at low copy number; rop
    658..768     +  CDS            mbeC (fragment): MBEC_ECOLX - Experimental evidence at protein level: Swiss-Prot protein existence level 1. Required for efficient mobilization of ColE1 plasmid and is thus essential to promote the specific transfer of the plasmid during conjugation. Probably functions by inducing DNA bending, helping the MbeA relaxase to melt the DNA around the nic site and cleave the phosphodiester bond. Binds specifically double-stranded DNA (dsDNA) containing the ColE1 oriT but does not recognize the inverted repeat (IR). From Escherichia coli.
    855..873     +  promoter       T7 promoter: promoter for bacteriophage T7 RNA polymerase
   1121..1384    +  CDS            gvpB: GVPB_BACME - Protein inferred from homology: Swiss-Prot protein existence level 3. Gas vesicles are small, hollow, gas filled protein structures that are found in several microbial planktonic microorganisms. They allow the positioning of the organism at the favorable depth for growth. GvpA type proteins form the essential core of the structure. From Bacillus megaterium.
   3138..3154    +  5'UTR          OsADH 5'-UTR (fragment): translational enhancer from the 5'-UTR of the Oryza sativa alcohol dehydrogenase gene (Sugio et al., 2008)
   3795..4079    +  CDS            gvpS: GVPS_BACME - Protein inferred from homology: Swiss-Prot protein existence level 3. Gas vesicles are small, hollow, gas filled protein structures that are found in several microbial planktonic microorganisms. They allow the positioning of the organism at the favorable depth for growth (By similarity). From Bacillus megaterium.
   4157..4456    +  CDS            gvpJ: GVPJ_BACME - Protein inferred from homology: Swiss-Prot protein existence level 3. Gas vesicles are small, hollow, gas filled protein structures that are found in several microbial planktonic microorganisms. They allow the positioning of the organism at the favorable depth for growth. This protein could be important for the shape determination of the gas vesicle. From Bacillus megaterium.
   5875..5994    -  CDS            ydeC (fragment): YDEC_BACSU - Protein predicted: Swiss-Prot protein existence level 4. From Bacillus subtilis (strain 168).
   6027..6076    +  CDS            SET1 (fragment): solubility-enhancement tag derived from T7 phage gene 10B
   6084..6131    +  terminator     T7 terminator: transcription terminator for bacteriophage T7 RNA polymerase
   6198..6289    +  promoter       AmpR promoter: bla
   6290..7147    +  CDS            bla: BLAT_ECOLX - Experimental evidence at protein level: Swiss-Prot protein existence level 1. TEM-type are the most prevalent beta-lactamases in enterobacteria; they hydrolyze the beta-lactam bond in susceptible beta-lactam antibiotics, thus conferring resistance to penicillins and cephalosporins. TEM-3 and TEM-4 are capable of hydrolyzing cefotaxime and ceftazidime. TEM-5 is capable of hydrolyzing ceftazidime. TEM-6 is capable of hydrolyzing ceftazidime and aztreonam. TEM-8/CAZ-2, TEM- 16/CAZ-7 and TEM-24/CAZ-6 are markedly active against ceftazidime. IRT- 4 shows resistance to beta-lactamase in
   7154..7193    +  terminator     fd terminator: central terminator from bacteriophage fd (Otsuka and Kunisawa, 1982)
   7224..7812    +  rep_origin     ori: high-copy-number ColE1/pMB1/pBR322/pUC origin of replication
