[The description below was written by a language model from this plasmid's Addgene catalogue record and pLannotate feature annotations shown in this document.]
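Description:
pST39-Mega'-deltaFK is a bacterial expression plasmid of about 7.8 kb built on the pST39 backbone. It carries a variant of the Priestia (Bacillus) megaterium gas vesicle gene cluster, called Mega', in which GvpF and GvpK have been knocked out. It is propagated in E. coli under ampicillin selection, conferred by a TEM-type beta-lactamase (bla) with its own promoter. Replication depends on a ColE1/pMB1-family origin. The adjacent rop gene and the pBR322 bom region fit the catalogue's description of the plasmid as low copy. The short RSF ori and mbeC matches next to these elements are fragmentary hits, probably reflecting homology within the backbone rather than separate functional parts.

The payload lies between a T7 promoter and a T7 terminator, so the cluster is presumably transcribed as a polycistronic unit by T7 RNA polymerase in a suitable expression host. The automated annotation recognises only three of the gas vesicle genes: gvpB, the GvpA-type major shell protein, along with gvpS and gvpJ. Long stretches of the roughly 5 kb insert are unannotated and likely hold the other gvp genes of the cluster, though neither the catalogue fields nor the feature table lists them. The record also does not say how the F and K knockouts were made. Small hits such as the OsADH 5'-UTR, ydeC and SET1 fragments are probably incidental matches.

The construct comes from a systematic study of protein-protein interactions in gas vesicle assembly. It appears to serve as a double-deletion variant for testing how loss of GvpF and GvpK affects gas vesicle formation in a heterologous bacterial host.
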