Addgene plasmid #216920: pST39-Mega'-deltaFK
Purpose: Mega' with knockout of GvpF and GvpK
Depositing lab: George Lu. Depositing organization: Rice University. Publication: Elucidating the assembly of gas vesicles by systematic protein-protein interaction analysis. Iburg M, Anderson AP, Wong VT, Anton ED, He A, Lu GJ. EMBO J. 2024 Oct;43(19):4156-4172. doi: 10.1038/s44318-024-00178-2. Epub 2024 Sep 3. PubMed 39227754.
Backbone
  Vector backbone: pST39
  Vector type: Bacterial Expression
Growth in bacteria
  Bacterial resistance: Ampicillin, 100 μg/mL
  Growth temperature: 30°C
  Growth strain: DH5alpha
  Copy number: Low Copy
Gene/Insert
  Gene/Insert name: Mega' with knockout of GvpF and GvpK
  Species: Synthetic; Priestia megaterium
  Cloning method: Gibson Cloning
Terms and licenses: Academic/Nonprofit Terms; Industry Terms: Not Available to Industry
Depositor comments: Please visit https://www.biorxiv.org/content/10.1101/2023.07.23.550228v1 for bioRxiv preprint.
How to cite: pST39-Mega'-deltaFK was a gift from George Lu (Addgene plasmid # 216920 ; http://n2t.net/addgene:216920 ; RRID:Addgene_216920)
